Addgene plasmid #241254: pmCh-N1 BLTP3A 1-1364
Purpose: For exogenous expression of codon optimized BLTP3A (UHRF1BP1) 1-1364 as a C-terminal fusion to RFP in mammalian cells
Depositing lab: Pietro De Camilli. Depositing organization: Yale University. Publication: BLTP3A is associated with membranes of the late endocytic pathway and is an effector of CASM. Hanna MG, Rodriguez Cruz HO, Fujise K, Wu Y, Xu CS, Pang S, Li Z, Monetti M, De Camilli P. EMBO J (2025) 44: 6168 - 6195 10.1038/s44318-025-00543-9 PubMed 39386594.
Backbone
  Vector backbone: pmCh-N1
  Vector type: Mammalian Expression
Growth in bacteria
  Bacterial resistance: Kanamycin, 50 μg/mL
  Growth temperature: 37°C
  Growth strain: DH5alpha
  Copy number: High Copy
Gene/Insert
  Gene/Insert name: BLTP3A (UHRF1BP1) 1-1364
  Species: H. sapiens (human)
  Entrez Gene: BLTP3A (a.k.a. C6orf107, ICBP90, SHIP164B, UHRF1BP1, dJ349A12.1)
  Tag / fusion protein: RFP (C terminal on insert)
  Cloning method: Gibson Cloning
Terms and licenses: Academic/Nonprofit Terms; Industry Terms: Not Available to Industry
How to cite: pmCh-N1 BLTP3A 1-1364 was a gift from Pietro De Camilli (Addgene plasmid # 241254 ; http://n2t.net/addgene:241254 ; RRID:Addgene_241254)
