[The description below was written by a language model from this plasmid's Addgene catalogue record and pLannotate feature annotations shown in this document.]
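Description:
pmCh-N1 BLTP3A 1-1364 is a mammalian expression plasmid of about 8.8 kb built on the pmCh-N1 backbone, an N1-style vector in which the gene of interest is cloned upstream of mCherry so that the fluorescent protein sits at the C terminus of the encoded product. The insert is a codon-optimized human BLTP3A (also known as UHRF1BP1) coding sequence covering residues 1-1364, introduced by Gibson assembly. Transcription is driven by the human cytomegalovirus immediate-early enhancer and promoter, and the BLTP3A open reading frame runs almost directly into the mCherry coding sequence (the "RFP" named in the catalogue entry), followed by an SV40 polyadenylation signal. The short large T antigen fragment annotated just before that signal is likely SV40-derived sequence flanking the terminator rather than a functional element.

Propagation in E. coli relies on a high-copy ColE1/pUC-type origin, and an f1 origin is also present, which can allow single-stranded DNA production. Selection comes from a single NeoR/KanR (Tn5 aminoglycoside phosphotransferase) gene placed behind tandem promoters: a bacterial bla promoter gives kanamycin resistance in bacteria, while the SV40 enhancer/early promoter, paired with an HSV TK polyadenylation signal, allows G418 selection in mammalian cells. The small ble and bGH poly(A) fragments annotated nearby appear to be backbone remnants or partial matches.

The construct is intended for exogenous expression of red-fluorescently tagged BLTP3A 1-1364 in mammalian cells. The associated publication concerns BLTP3A's association with membranes of the late endocytic pathway and its role as an effector of CASM, which suggests use in imaging the protein's localization. The record does not say why this residue range was chosen.
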