Features (pLannotate 1.2.2; 15 found; start..end, strand, type, name):
     61..364     +  enhancer       CMV enhancer: human cytomegalovirus immediate early enhancer
    365..568     +  promoter       CMV promoter: human cytomegalovirus (CMV) immediate early promoter
    591..618     +  misc_feature   MCS (fragment): multiple cloning site
    632..4780    +  CDS            UHRF1BP1: URFB1_HUMAN - Also known as C6orf107. Experimental evidence at protein level: Swiss-Prot protein existence level 1. May act as a negative regulator of cell growth. From Homo sapiens (Human).
   4784..5491    +  CDS            mCherry: mCherry is a basic (constitutively fluorescent) red fluorescent protein published in 2004, derived from Discosoma sp.. It is reported to be a very rapidly-maturing monomer with low acid sensitivity.
   5510..5593    +  CDS            large T antigen (fragment): large T antigen from SV40 (simian virus 40)
   5616..5737    +  polyA_signal   SV40 poly(A) signal: SV40 polyadenylation signal
   5771..6199    -  rep_origin     f1 ori (sequence partly withheld): f1 bacteriophage origin of replication; arrow indicates direction of (+) strand synthesis
   6226..6330    +  promoter       AmpR promoter: bla
   6332..6689    +  promoter       SV40 promoter: SV40 enhancer and early promoter
   6724..7518    +  CDS            NeoR/KanR: aminoglycoside phosphotransferase from Tn5; aph(3')-II (or nptII); confers resistance to neomycin, kanamycin, and G418 (Geneticin®)
   7539..7691    +  CDS            ble (fragment): BLE_KLEPN - Experimental evidence at protein level: Swiss-Prot protein existence level 1. Binding protein with a strong affinity to the bleomycin family of antibiotics. Binds to CL990; an antimitotic-antibiotic compound. From Klebsiella pneumoniae.
   7750..7797    +  polyA_signal   HSV TK poly(A) signal: herpes simplex virus thymidine kinase polyadenylation signal (Cole and Stacy, 1985)
   7888..7904    -  polyA_signal   bGH poly(A) signal (fragment): bovine growth hormone polyadenylation signal
   8126..8714    +  rep_origin     ori: high-copy-number ColE1/pMB1/pBR322/pUC origin of replication
>Addgene plasmid #241254 | pmCh-N1 BLTP3A 1-1364 | addgene full sequence | sequence record 489502 | Addgene NGS Result
TAGTTATTAATAGTAATCAATTACGGGGTCATTAGTTCATAGCCCATATATGGAGTTCCGCGTTACATAA
CTTACGGTAAATGGCCCGCCTGGCTGACCGCCCAACGACCCCCGCCCATTGACGTCAATAATGACGTATG
TTCCCATAGTAACGCCAATAGGGACTTTCCATTGACGTCAATGGGTGGAGTATTTACGGTAAACTGCCCA
CTTGGCAGTACATCAAGTGTATCATATGCCAAGTACGCCCCCTATTGACGTCAATGACGGTAAATGGCCC
GCCTGGCATTATGCCCAGTACATGACCTTATGGGACTTTCCTACTTGGCAGTACATCTACGTATTAGTCA
TCGCTATTACCATGGTGATGCGGTTTTGGCAGTACATCAATGGGCGTGGATAGCGGTTTGACTCACGGGG
ATTTCCAAGTCTCCACCCCATTGACGTCAATGGGAGTTTGTTTTGGCACCAAAATCAACGGGACTTTCCA
AAATGTCGTAACAACTCCGCCCCATTGACGCAAATGGGCGGTAGGCGTGTACGGTGGGAGGTCTATATAA
GCAGAGCTGGTTTAGTGAACCGTCAGATCCGCTAGCGCTACCGGACTCAGATCTCGAGACCGGTCGCCAC
CATGGCGGGTATCATCAAAAAACAAATCCTGAAACACCTGAGCCGCTTTACCAAGAACCTGAGCCCAGAC
AAAATCAACCTGAGCACCCTGAAAGGCGAGGGTCAGCTGACCAACCTGGAGCTGGACGAGGAAGTGCTGC
AGAACGTGCTGGAGCTGCCGACCTGGCTGGCCATTACCCGCGTGTACTGCAACCGTGCGAGCATCCGCAT
TCAGTGGACCAAGCTGAAAACCCACCCGATCTGCCTGTGCCTGGATAAGGTGGAGGTGGAAATGAAAACC
TGCGAAGACCCGCGTCCGCCAAACGGTCAGAGCCCAATTGCGCTGGCTAGCGGTCAGAGCGAGTACGGTT
TTGCCGAAAAGGTGGTGGAGGGCATGTTCATCATTGTGAACAGCATCACCATTAAGATCCACAGCAAAGC
TTTCCACGCCAGCTTTGAACTGTGGCAGCTGCAGGGCTATAGCGTGAACCCGAACTGGCAGCAGAGCGAT
CTGCGTCTGACCCGTATCACCGACCCGTGCCGTGGTGAAGTGCTGACCTTTAAGGAGATTACCTGGCAGA
CCCTGCGTATCGAGGCCGACGCGACCGATAACGGCGACCAGGACCCGGTTACCACCCCACTGCGCCTGAT
TACCAACCAGGGTCGTATTCAGATCGCCCTGAAGCGTCGCACCAAAGATTGCAACGTGATCAGCAGCAAA
CTGATGTTCCTGCTGGACGATCTGCTGTGGGTGCTGACCGACAGCCAGCTGAAGGCCATGATGAAATACG
CGGAAAGCCTGAGCGAGGCTATGGAAAAGAGCGCCCACCAGCGTAAAAGCCTGGCTCCAGAGCCGGTGCA
GATCACCCCACCAGCTCCAAGCGCCCAGCAGAGCTGGGCTCAGGCCTTCGGCGGTAGCCAGGGCAACAGC
AACAGCAGCAGCAGCCGCCTGAGCCAGTACTTCGAAAAGTTTGATGTGAAAGAGAGCAGCTATCACCTGC
TGATTAGCCGTCTGGACCTGCACATCTGCGACGATAGCCAGAGCCGTGAGCCAGGTGTGAGCGCCAACCG
TCTGATGGGCGGTGCGATGCAGCTGACCTTCCGTAAGATGGCTTTTGATTACTATCCGTTCCACTGGGCC
GGCGACAGCTGCAAACACTGGGTGCGCCACTGCGAGGCTATGGAAACCCGTGGCCAGTGGGCCCAGAAGC
TGGTGATGGAATTTCAGAGCAAGATGGAGAAATGGCACGAGGAAACCGGCCTGAAACCACCATGGCACCT
GGGTGTGGATAGCCTGTTCCGTCGTAAGGCTGACAGCCTGAGCAGCCCGCGTAAAAACCCACTGGAGCGC
AGCCCGAGCCAGGGCCGTCAGCCAGCTTTCCAGCCACCAGCTTGGAACCGTCTGCGCAGCAGCTGCATGG
TGGTGCGCGTGGACGATCTGGATATTCACCAGGTGAGCACCGCTGGTCAGCCGAGCAAGAAACCGAGCAC
CCTGCTGAGCTGCAGCCGTAAGCTGCACAACCTGCCGACCCAGGTGAGCGCGATTCACATCGAGTTTACC
GAATACTATTTCCCGGACAACCAGGAACTGCCAGTGCCGTGCCCGAACCTGTACATCCAGCTGAACGGCC
TGACCTTTACCATGGACCCGGTGAGCCTGCTGTGGGGTAACCTGTTTTGCCTGGACCTGTACCGTAGCCT
GGAGCAGTTCAAGGCCATTTATAAACTGGAAGATAGCAGCCAGAAAGACGAGCACCTGGATATCCGCCTG
GACGCTTTTTGGCTGAAGGTGAGCTTCCCGCTGGAGAAACGTGAACGTGCTGAGCTGCACCGTCCACAGG
CCCTGGTGTTCAGCGCGAGCGGTATGATCGCTACCAACACCCGTCACGCTCCACACTGCAGCTGCAGCGA
TCTGCAGAGCCTGTTCCGTGGTTTTGCCGCGGCTGAGTTCTTTCACAGCAACTATGACCACTTTCCGAAG
GTGCCGGGCGGTTTCAGCCTGCTGCACATGCTGTTTCTGCACCACGCCTTCCAGATGGACAGCTGCCTGC
CACAGCCAAACACCCTGCCACCACAGCGTCCGAAGGCGAGCTGGGATCTGTGGAGCGTGCACTTTACCCA
GATTAGCCTGGACTTTGAAGGCACCGAGAACTTCAAAGGTCACACCCTGAACTTCGTGGCGCCGTTTCCG
CTGAGCATCTGGGCTTGCCTGCCACTGCGTTGGCAGCAGGCTCAGGCTCGTAAGCTGCTGCTGGCTAGCG
AGGGCCGCCTGAAACCAAGCGCCAGCTTCGGTAGCCCGGTGCAGAGCGAAGCCCTGGCTCCAGATAGCAT
GAGCCACCCACGTAGCAAGACCGAGCACGACCTGAAAAGCCTGAGCGGCCTGACCGAAGTGATGGAGATC
CTGAAGGAGGGCAGCAGCGGTATGGACAACAAAGGTCCGCTGACCGAGCTGGAGGACGTGGCCGATGTGC
ACATGCTGGTGCACAGCCCAGCTCACGTGCGTGTGCGCCTGGATCACTACCAGTATCTGGCCCTGCTGCG
CCTGAAGGAAGTGCTGCAGCGTCTGCAGGAGCAGCTGACCAAAGACACCGAAAGCATGACCGGCAGCCCG
CTGCAGAACCAGACCGCGTGCATTGGTGTGCTGTTCCCAAGCGCCGAGGTGGCGCTGCTGATGCACCCAG
CTCCAGGTGCTGTGGACGCTGATAGCGCCGGTAGCGATAGCACCAGCCTGGTGGACAGCGAACTGAGCCC
GAGCGAAGACCGCGAGCTGAAGAGCGATGCTAGCAGCGACCAGGGTCCAGCTAGCCCAGAGAAAGTGCTG
GAGGAAAGCAGCATCGAGAACCAGGATGTGAGCCAGGAACGTCCGCACAGCAACGGCGAGCTGCAGGACA
GCGGTCCACTGGCGCAGCAGCTGGCTGGCAAGGGTCACGAAGCGGTGGAGAGCCTGCAGGCTAAGAAACT
GAGCCGCACCCAGGCCAGCAGCAGCCCAGCCGCGCTGAAGCCACCAGCTGGTCGTGAAACCGCGGTGAAC
GGCCAGGGCGAGCTGATTCCGCTGAAAAACATCGAGGGTGAACTGAGCAGCGCGATTCACATGACCAAGG
ATGCTACCAAAGAAGCCCTGCACGCGACCATGGACCTGACCAAGGAGGCCGTGAGCCTGACCAAAGATGC
GTTCAGCCTGGGCCGTGACCGCATGACCAGCACCATGCACAAGATGCTGAGCCTGCCGCCGGCTAAGGAA
CCGATGGCCAAAACCGATGAGGGTGTGGCTGCTCCGGTGAGCGGTGGTGCTGCTCGTCTGCGCTTCTTTA
GCATGAAACGCACCGTGAGCCAGCAGAGCTTTGATGGCGTGAGCCTGGACAGCAGCGGTCCGGAAGATCG
TATCAGCGTGGACAGCGATGGCAGCGACAGCTTCGTGATGCTGCTGGAGAGCGAAAGCGGTCCAGAGAGC
GTGCCACCAGGTAGCCTGAGCAACGTGAGCGACAACGCTGGTGTGCAGGGTAGCCCGCTGGTGAACAACT
ACGGTCAGGGTAGCCCGGCTGCTAACAGCAGCGTGAGCCCAAGCGGTGAAGATCTGATTTTTCACCCGGT
GAGCGTGCTGGTGCTGAAGGTGAACGAGGTGAGCTTCGGCATCGAAGTGCGTGGCGAGGACCTGACCGTG
GCTCTGCAGGCCGAGGAACTGACCCTGCAGCAGCTGGGCACCGTGGGTCTGTGGCAGTTTCTGCACGGCC
AGTGCCCGGGTACCTGCTTCCAGGAAAGCAGCACCCTGAAAACCGGTCACATCCGTCCAGCTGTGGGTCT
GCGTTTTGAAGTGGGTCCAGGTGCTGCTGTGCACAGCCCACTGGCTAGCCAGAACGGCTTCCTGCACCTG
CTGCTGCACGGTTGCGATCTGGAGCTGCTGACCAGCGTGCTGAGCGGCCTGGGTCCGTTTCTGGAAGACG
AGGAAATTCCGGTGGTGGTGCCGATGCAGATTGAGCTGCTGAACAGCAGCATCACCCTGAAGGACGATAT
TCCACCAATCTATCCGACCAGCCCAGGTCCAATTCCAATCACCCTGGCCATGGAGCACGTGGTGCTGAAA
CGCAGCGACGATGGCGTGTTCCACATCGGTGCTGGTGGATCTGGAGGTCGAATTCTGCAGTCGACGGTAC
CGCGGGCCCGGGATCCACCGGTCATGGTGAGCAAGGGCGAGGAGGATAACATGGCCATCATCAAGGAGTT
CATGCGCTTCAAGGTGCACATGGAGGGCTCCGTGAACGGCCACGAGTTCGAGATCGAGGGCGAGGGCGAG
GGCCGCCCCTACGAGGGCACCCAGACCGCCAAGCTGAAGGTGACCAAGGGTGGCCCCCTGCCCTTCGCCT
GGGACATCCTGTCCCCTCAGTTCATGTACGGCTCCAAGGCCTACGTGAAGCACCCCGCCGACATCCCCGA
CTACTTGAAGCTGTCCTTCCCCGAGGGCTTCAAGTGGGAGCGCGTGATGAACTTCGAGGACGGCGGCGTG
GTGACCGTGACCCAGGACTCCTCCCTGCAGGACGGCGAGTTCATCTACAAGGTGAAGCTGCGCGGCACCA
ACTTCCCCTCCGACGGCCCCGTAATGCAGAAGAAGACCATGGGCTGGGAGGCCTCCTCCGAGCGGATGTA
CCCCGAGGACGGCGCCCTGAAGGGCGAGATCAAGCAGAGGCTGAAGCTGAAGGACGGCGGCCACTACGAC
GCTGAGGTCAAGACCACCTACAAGGCCAAGAAGCCCGTGCAGCTGCCCGGCGCCTACAACGTCAACATCA
AGTTGGACATCACCTCCCACAACGAGGACTACACCATCGTGGAACAGTACGAACGCGCCGAGGGCCGCCA
CTCCACCGGCGGCATGGACGAGCTGTACAAGTAAGCGGCCGCGACTCTAGATCATAATCAGCCATACCAC
ATTTGTAGAGGTTTTACTTGCTTTAAAAAACCTCCCACACCTCCCCCTGAACCTGAAACATAAAATGAAT
GCAATTGTTGTTGTTAACTTGTTTATTGCAGCTTATAATGGTTACAAATAAAGCAATAGCATCACAAATT
TCACAAATAAAGCATTTTTTTCACTGCATTCTAGTTGTGGTTTGTCCAAACTCATCAATGTATCTTAAGG
CGTAAATTGTAAGCGTTAATATTTTGTTAAAATTCGCGTTAAATTTTTGTTAAATCAGCTCATTTTTTAA
CCAATAGGCCGAAATCGGCAAAATCCCTTATAAATCAAAAGAATAGACCGAGATAGGGT
[37 nt withheld, positions 5870-5906]
AAAGAACGTGGACTCCAACGTCAAAGG
[49 nt withheld, positions 5934-5982]
T
[91 nt withheld, positions 5984-6074]
G
[124 nt withheld, positions 6076-6199]
CAGGTGGCACTTTTCGGGGAAATGTGCGCGGAACCCCTATTTGTTTATTTTTCTAAATACATTCAAATAT
GTATCCGCTCATGAGACAATAACCCTGATAAATGCTTCAATAATATTGAAAAAGGAAGAGTCCTGAGGCG
GAAAGAACCAGCTGTGGAATGTGTGTCAGTTAGGGTGTGGAAAGTCCCCAGGCTCCCCAGCAGGCAGAAG
TATGCAAAGCATGCATCTCAATTAGTCAGCAACCAGGTGTGGAAAGTCCCCAGGCTCCCCAGCAGGCAGA
AGTATGCAAAGCATGCATCTCAATTAGTCAGCAACCATAGTCCCGCCCCTAACTCCGCCCATCCCGCCCC
TAACTCCGCCCAGTTCCGCCCATTCTCCGCCCCATGGCTGACTAATTTTTTTTATTTATGCAGAGGCCGA
GGCCGCCTCGGCCTCTGAGCTATTCCAGAAGTAGTGAGGAGGCTTTTTTGGAGGCCTAGGCTTTTGCAAA
GATCGATCAAGAGACAGGATGAGGATCGTTTCGCATGATTGAACAAGATGGATTGCACGCAGGTTCTCCG
GCCGCTTGGGTGGAGAGGCTATTCGGCTATGACTGGGCACAACAGACAATCGGCTGCTCTGATGCCGCCG
TGTTCCGGCTGTCAGCGCAGGGGCGCCCGGTTCTTTTTGTCAAGACCGACCTGTCCGGTGCCCTGAATGA
ACTGCAAGACGAGGCAGCGCGGCTATCGTGGCTGGCCACGACGGGCGTTCCTTGCGCAGCTGTGCTCGAC
GTTGTCACTGAAGCGGGAAGGGACTGGCTGCTATTGGGCGAAGTGCCGGGGCAGGATCTCCTGTCATCTC
ACCTTGCTCCTGCCGAGAAAGTATCCATCATGGCTGATGCAATGCGGCGGCTGCATACGCTTGATCCGGC
TACCTGCCCATTCGACCACCAAGCGAAACATCGCATCGAGCGAGCACGTACTCGGATGGAAGCCGGTCTT
GTCGATCAGGATGATCTGGACGAAGAGCATCAGGGGCTCGCGCCAGCCGAACTGTTCGCCAGGCTCAAGG
CGAGCATGCCCGACGGCGAGGATCTCGTCGTGACCCATGGCGATGCCTGCTTGCCGAATATCATGGTGGA
AAATGGCCGCTTTTCTGGATTCATCGACTGTGGCCGGCTGGGTGTGGCGGACCGCTATCAGGACATAGCG
TTGGCTACCCGTGATATTGCTGAAGAGCTTGGCGGCGAATGGGCTGACCGCTTCCTCGTGCTTTACGGTA
TCGCCGCTCCCGATTCGCAGCGCATCGCCTTCTATCGCCTTCTTGACGAGTTCTTCTGAGCGGGACTCTG
GGGTTCGAAATGACCGACCAAGCGACGCCCAACCTGCCATCACGAGATTTCGATTCCACCGCCGCCTTCT
ATGAAAGGTTGGGCTTCGGAATCGTTTTCCGGGACGCCGGCTGGATGATCCTCCAGCGCGGGGATCTCAT
GCTGGAGTTCTTCGCCCACCCTAGGGGGAGGCTAACTGAAACACGGAAGGAGACAATACCGGAAGGAACC
CGCGCTATGACGGCAATAAAAAGACAGAATAAAACGCACGGTGTTGGGTCGTTTGTTCATAAACGCGGGG
TTCGGTCCCAGGGCTGGCACTCTGTCGATACCCCACCGAGACCCCATTGGGGCCAATACGCCCGCGTTTC
TTCCTTTTCCCCACCCCACCCCCCAAGTTCGGGTGAAGGCCCAGGGCTCGCAGCCAACGTCGGGGCGGCA
GGCCCTGCCATAGCCTCAGGTTACTCATATATACTTTAGATTGATTTAAAACTTCATTTTTAATTTAAAA
GGATCTAGGTGAAGATCCTTTTTGATAATCTCATGACCAAAATCCCTTAACGTGAGTTTTCGTTCCACTG
AGCGTCAGACCCCGTAGAAAAGATCAAAGGATCTTCTTGAGATCCTTTTTTTCTGCGCGTAATCTGCTGC
TTGCAAACAAAAAAACCACCGCTACCAGCGGTGGTTTGTTTGCCGGATCAAGAGCTACCAACTCTTTTTC
CGAAGGTAACTGGCTTCAGCAGAGCGCAGATACCAAATACTGTTCTTCTAGTGTAGCCGTAGTTAGGCCA
CCACTTCAAGAACTCTGTAGCACCGCCTACATACCTCGCTCTGCTAATCCTGTTACCAGTGGCTGCTGCC
AGTGGCGATAAGTCGTGTCTTACCGGGTTGGACTCAAGACGATAGTTACCGGATAAGGCGCAGCGGTCGG
GCTGAACGGGGGGTTCGTGCACACAGCCCAGCTTGGAGCGAACGACCTACACCGAACTGAGATACCTACA
GCGTGAGCTATGAGAAAGCGCCACGCTTCCCGAAGGGAGAAAGGCGGACAGGTATCCGGTAAGCGGCAGG
GTCGGAACAGGAGAGCGCACGAGGGAGCTTCCAGGGGGAAACGCCTGGTATCTTTATAGTCCTGTCGGGT
TTCGCCACCTCTGACTTGAGCGTCGATTTTTGTGATGCTCGTCAGGGGGGCGGAGCCTATGGAAAAACGC
CAGCAACGCGGCCTTTTTACGGTTCCTGGCCTTTTGCTGGCCTTTTGCTCACATGTTCTTTCCTGCGTTA
TCCCCTGATTCTGTGGATAACCGTATTACCGCCATGCAT
